LOCUS       Exported 8073 bp ds-DNA circular SYN 12-MAY-2021
DEFINITION  dxCas9(3.7), MCP-SoxS(R93A/S101A), J306 scRNA.
ACCESSION   .
VERSION     .
KEYWORDS    pCD565
SOURCE      synthetic DNA construct
  ORGANISM  synthetic DNA construct
REFERENCE   1 (bases 1 to 8073)
  AUTHORS   Fontana J, Dong C, Kiattisewee C, Chavali VP, Tickman BI, Carothers
            JM, Zalatan JG
  TITLE     Effective CRISPRa-mediated control of gene expression in bacteria
            must overcome strict target site requirements.
  JOURNAL   Nat Commun. 2020 Apr 1;11(1):1618. doi: 10.1038/s41467-020-15454-y.
  PUBMED    32238808
REFERENCE   2 (bases 1 to 8073)
  AUTHORS   .
  TITLE     Direct Submission
  JOURNAL   Exported May 12, 2021 from SnapGene Server 1.1.58
            http://www.snapgene.com
FEATURES             Location/Qualifiers
     source          1..8073
                     /organism="synthetic DNA construct"
                     /mol_type="other DNA"
     misc_RNA        complement(209..287)
                     /label=tracrRNA
                     /note="trans-activating CRISPR RNA for the Streptococcus
                     pyogenes CRISPR/Cas9 system"
     CDS             583..4686
                     /codon_start=1
                     /product="catalytically dead Streptococcus pyogenes Cas9
                     mutant with broad PAM compatibility (Hu et al., 2018)"
                     /label=dxCas9(3.7)
                     /translation="MDKKYSIGLAIGTNSVGWAVITDEYKVPSKKFKVLGNTDRHSIKK
                     NLIGALLFDSGETAEATRLKRTARRRYTRRKNRICYLQEIFSNEMAKVDDSFFHRLEES
                     FLVEEDKKHERHPIFGNIVDEVAYHEKYPTIYHLRKKLVDSTDKADLRLIYLALAHMIK
                     FRGHFLIEGDLNPDNSDVDKLFIQLVQTYNQLFEENPINASGVDAKAILSARLSKSRRL
                     ENLIAQLPGEKKNGLFGNLIALSLGLTPNFKSNFDLAEDTKLQLSKDTYDDDLDNLLAQ
                     IGDQYADLFLAAKNLSDAILLSDILRVNTEITKAPLSASMIKLYDEHHQDLTLLKALVR
                     QQLPEKYKEIFFDQSKNGYAGYIDGGASQEEFYKFIKPILEKMDGTEELLVKLNREDLL
                     RKQRTFDNGIIPHQIHLGELHAILRRQEDFYPFLKDNREKIEKILTFRIPYYVGPLARG
                     NSRFAWMTRKSEETITPWNFEKVVDKGASAQSFIERMTNFDKNLPNEKVLPKHSLLYEY
                     FTVYNELTKVKYVTEGMRKPAFLSGDQKKAIVDLLFKTNRKVTVKQLKEDYFKKIECFD
                     SVEISGVEDRFNASLGTYHDLLKIIKDKDFLDNEENEDILEDIVLTLTLFEDREMIEER
                     LKTYAHLFDDKVMKQLKRRRYTGWGRLSRKLINGIRDKQSGKTILDFLKSDGFANRNFI
                     QLIHDDSLTFKEDIQKAQVSGQGDSLHEHIANLAGSPAIKKGILQTVKVVDELVKVMGR
                     HKPENIVIEMARENQTTQKGQKNSRERMKRIEEGIKELGSQILKEHPVENTQLQNEKLY
                     LYYLQNGRDMYVDQELDINRLSDYDVDAIVPQSFLKDDSIDNKVLTRSDKNRGKSDNVP
                     SEEVVKKMKNYWRQLLNAKLITQRKFDNLTKAERGGLSELDKAGFIKRQLVETRQITKH
                     VAQILDSRMNTKYDENDKLIREVKVITLKSKLVSDFRKDFQFYKVREINNYHHAHDAYL
                     NAVVGTALIKKYPKLESEFVYGDYKVYDVRKMIAKSEQEIGKATAKYFFYSNIMNFFKT
                     EITLANGEIRKRPLIETNGETGEIVWDKGRDFATVRKVLSMPQVNIVKKTEVQTGGFSK
                     ESILPKRNSDKLIARKKDWDPKKYGGFDSPTVAYSVLVVAKVEKGKSKKLKSVKELLGI
                     TIMERSSFEKNPIDFLEAKGYKEVKKDLIIKLPKYSLFELENGRKRMLASAGVLQKGNE
                     LALPSKYVNFLYLASHYEKLKGSPEDNEQKQLFVEQHKHYLDEIIEQISEFSKRVILAD
                     ANLDKVLSAYNKHRDKPIREQAENIIHLFTLTNLGAPAAFKYFDTTIDRKRYTSTKEVL
                     DATLIHQSITGLYETRIDLSQLGGD"
     terminator      4713..4784
                     /label=rrnB T1 terminator
                     /note="transcription terminator T1 from the E. coli rrnB
                     gene"
     terminator      4800..4827
                     /label=T7Te terminator
                     /note="phage T7 early transcription terminator"
     RBS             4924..4935
                     /note="strong bacterial ribosome binding site (Elowitz and
                     Leibler, 2000)"
     rep_origin      complement(5837..6382)
                     /direction=LEFT
                     /label=p15A ori
                     /note="Plasmids containing the medium-copy-number p15A
                     origin of replication can be propagated in E. coli cells
                     that contain a second plasmid with the ColE1 origin. "
     primer_bind     complement(5917..5936)
                     /label=pBR322ori-F
                     /note="pBR322 origin, forward primer"
     promoter        6490..6524
                     /label=J23119(SpeI) promoter
                     /note="bacterial promoter (Registry of Standard Biological
                     Parts BBa_J23119) modified to end with an SpeI site"
     misc_RNA        6608..6626
                     /label=MS2 stem loop
                     /note="stem loop that binds the bacteriophage MS2 coat
                     protein"
     CDS             6649..6678
                     /codon_start=1
                     /product="Myc (human c-Myc proto-oncogene) epitope tag"
                     /label=Myc
                     /translation="EQKLISEEDL"
     CDS             6694..6711
                     /codon_start=1
                     /product="6xHis affinity tag"
                     /label=6xHis
                     /translation="HHHHHH"
     primer_bind     complement(6767..6784)
                     /label=pBAD Reverse
                     /note="For vectors with E. coli araBAD promoter, reverse
                     primer"
     terminator      6937..6983
                     /label=rrnB T1 terminator
                     /note="transcription terminator T1 from the E. coli rrnB
                     gene"
     terminator      7201..7295
                     /label=lambda t0 terminator
                     /note="transcription terminator from phage lambda"
     CDS             complement(7316..7975)
                     /codon_start=1
                     /gene="cat"
                     /product="chloramphenicol acetyltransferase"
                     /label=CmR
                     /note="confers resistance to chloramphenicol"
                     /translation="MEKKITGYTTVDISQWHRKEHFEAFQSVAQCTYNQTVQLDITAFL
                     KTVKKNKHKFYPAFIHILARLMNAHPEFRMAMKDGELVIWDSVHPCYTVFHEQTETFSS
                     LWSEYHDDFRQFLHIYSQDVACYGENLAYFPKGFIENMFFVSANPWVSFTSFDLNVANM
                     DNFFAPVFTMGKYYTQGDKVLMPLAIQVHHAVCDGFHVGRMLNELQQYCDEWQGGA"
     primer_bind     7890..7909
                     /label=CAT-R
                     /note="Chloramphenicol resistance gene, reverse primer"
     promoter        complement(7976..5)
                     /label=cat promoter
                     /note="promoter of the E. coli cat gene encoding
                     chloramphenicol acetyltransferase"
ORIGIN
        1 gatcaacgtc tcattttcgc cagatatcga cgtcttaagt tacgaaatca tcctgtggag
       61 cttagtaggt ttagcaagat ggcagcgcct aaatgtagaa tgataaaagg attaagagat
      121 taatttccct aaaaatgata aaacaagcgt tttgaaagcg cttgtttttt tggtttgcag
      181 tcagagtaga atagaagtat caaaaaaagc accgactcgg tgccactttt tcaagttgat
      241 aacggactag ccttatttta acttgctatg ctgttttgaa tggttccaac aagattattt
      301 tataactttt ataacaaata atcaaggaga aattcaaaga aatttatcag ccataaaaca
      361 atacttaata ctatagaatg ataacaaaat aaactacttt ttaaaagaat tttgtgttat
      421 aatctattta ttattaagta ttgggtaata ttttttgaag agatattttg aaaaagaaaa
      481 attaaagcat attaaactaa tttcggaggt cattaaaact attattgaaa tcatcaaact
      541 cattatggat ttaatttaaa ctttttattt taggaggcaa aaatggacaa gaagtactcc
      601 attgggctcg ctatcggcac aaacagcgtc ggctgggccg tcattacgga cgagtacaag
      661 gtgccgagca aaaaattcaa agttctgggc aataccgatc gccacagcat aaagaagaac
      721 ctcattggcg ccctcctgtt cgactccggg gagacggccg aagccacgcg gctcaaaaga
      781 acagcacggc gcagatatac ccgcagaaag aatcggatct gctacctgca ggagatcttt
      841 agtaatgaga tggctaaggt ggatgactct ttcttccata ggctggagga gtcctttttg
      901 gtggaggagg ataaaaagca cgagcgccac ccaatctttg gcaatatcgt ggacgaggtg
      961 gcgtaccatg aaaagtaccc aaccatatat catctgagga agaagcttgt agacagtact
     1021 gataaggctg acttgcggtt gatctatctc gcgctggcgc atatgatcaa atttcgggga
     1081 cacttcctca tcgaggggga cctgaaccca gacaacagcg atgtcgacaa actctttatc
     1141 caactggttc agacttacaa tcagcttttc gaagagaacc cgatcaacgc atccggagtt
     1201 gacgccaaag caatcctgag cgctaggctg tccaaatccc ggcggctcga aaacctcatc
     1261 gcacagctcc ctggggagaa gaagaacggc ctgtttggta atcttatcgc cctgtccctc
     1321 gggctgaccc ccaactttaa atctaacttc gacctggccg aagataccaa gcttcaactg
     1381 agcaaagaca cctacgatga tgatctcgac aatctgctgg cccagatcgg cgaccagtac
     1441 gcagaccttt ttttggcggc aaagaacctg tcagacgcca ttctgctgag tgatattctg
     1501 cgagtgaaca cggagatcac caaagctccg ctgagcgcta gtatgatcaa gctctatgat
     1561 gagcaccacc aagacttgac tttgctgaag gcccttgtca gacagcaact gcctgagaag
     1621 tacaaggaaa ttttcttcga tcagtctaaa aatggctacg ccggatacat tgacggcgga
     1681 gcaagccagg aggaatttta caaatttatt aagcccatct tggaaaaaat ggacggcacc
     1741 gaggagctgc tggtaaagct taacagagaa gatctgttgc gcaaacagcg cactttcgac
     1801 aatggaatca tcccccacca gattcacctg ggcgaactgc acgctatcct caggcggcaa
     1861 gaggatttct accccttttt gaaagataac agggaaaaga ttgagaaaat cctcacattt
     1921 cggataccct actatgtagg ccccctcgcc cggggaaatt ccagattcgc gtggatgact
     1981 cgcaaatcag aagagaccat cactccctgg aacttcgaga aagtcgtgga taagggggcc
     2041 tctgcccagt ccttcatcga aaggatgact aactttgata aaaatctgcc taacgaaaag
     2101 gtgcttccta aacactctct gctgtacgag tacttcacag tttataacga gctcaccaag
     2161 gtcaaatacg tcacagaagg gatgagaaag ccagcattcc tgtctggaga tcagaagaaa
     2221 gctattgtgg acctcctctt caagacgaac cggaaagtta ccgtgaaaca gctcaaagaa
     2281 gactatttca aaaagattga atgtttcgac tctgttgaaa tcagcggagt ggaggatcgc
     2341 ttcaacgcat ccctgggaac gtatcacgat ctcctgaaaa tcattaaaga caaggacttc
     2401 ctggacaatg aggagaacga ggacattctt gaggacattg tcctcaccct tacgttgttt
     2461 gaagataggg agatgattga agaacgcttg aaaacttacg ctcatctctt cgacgacaaa
     2521 gtcatgaagc agctcaagag gcgccgatat acaggatggg ggcggctgtc aagaaaactg
     2581 atcaatggga tccgagacaa gcagagtgga aagacaatcc tggattttct taagtccgat
     2641 ggatttgcca accggaactt cattcagttg atccatgatg actctctcac ctttaaggag
     2701 gacatccaga aagcacaagt ttctggccag ggggacagtc ttcacgagca catcgctaat
     2761 cttgcaggta gcccagctat caaaaaggga atactgcaga ccgttaaggt cgtggatgaa
     2821 ctcgtcaaag taatgggaag gcataagccc gagaatatcg ttatcgagat ggcccgagag
     2881 aaccaaacca cccagaaggg acagaagaac agtagggaaa ggatgaagag gattgaagag
     2941 ggtataaaag aactggggtc ccaaatcctt aaggaacacc cagttgaaaa cacccagctt
     3001 cagaatgaga agctctacct gtactacctg cagaacggca gggacatgta cgtggatcag
     3061 gaactggaca tcaatcggct ctccgactac gacgtggacg ctatcgtgcc ccagtctttt
     3121 ctcaaagatg attctattga taataaagtg ttgacaagat ccgataaaaa cagagggaag
     3181 agtgataacg tcccctcaga agaagttgtc aagaaaatga aaaattattg gcggcagctg
     3241 ctgaacgcca aactgatcac acaacggaag ttcgataatc tgactaaggc tgaacgaggt
     3301 ggcctgtctg agttggataa agccggtttc atcaaaaggc agcttgttga gacacgccag
     3361 atcaccaagc acgtggccca aattctcgat tcacgcatga acaccaagta cgatgaaaat
     3421 gacaaactga ttcgagaggt gaaagttatt actctgaagt ctaagctggt ctcagatttc
     3481 agaaaggact ttcagtttta taaggtgaga gagatcaaca attaccacca tgcgcatgat
     3541 gcctacctga atgcagtggt aggcactgca cttatcaaaa aatatcccaa gcttgaatct
     3601 gaatttgttt acggagacta taaagtgtac gatgttagga aaatgatcgc aaagtctgag
     3661 caggaaatag gcaaggccac cgctaagtac ttcttttaca gcaatattat gaattttttc
     3721 aagaccgaga ttacactggc caatggagag attcggaagc gaccacttat cgaaacaaac
     3781 ggagaaacag gagaaatcgt gtgggacaag ggtagggatt tcgcgacagt ccggaaggtc
     3841 ctgtccatgc cgcaggtgaa catcgttaaa aagaccgaag tacagaccgg aggtttctcc
     3901 aaggaaagta tcctcccgaa aaggaacagc gacaagctga tcgcacgcaa aaaagattgg
     3961 gaccccaaga aatacggcgg attcgattct cctacagtcg cttacagtgt actggttgtg
     4021 gccaaagtgg agaaagggaa gtctaaaaaa ctcaaaagcg tcaaggaact gctgggcatc
     4081 acaatcatgg agcgatcaag cttcgaaaaa aaccccatcg actttctcga ggcgaaagga
     4141 tataaagagg tcaaaaaaga cctcatcatt aagcttccca agtactctct ctttgagctt
     4201 gaaaacggcc ggaaacgaat gctcgctagt gcgggcgtgc tgcagaaagg taacgagctg
     4261 gcactgccct ctaaatacgt taatttcttg tatctggcca gccactatga aaagctcaaa
     4321 gggtctcccg aagataatga gcagaagcag ctgttcgtgg aacaacacaa acactacctt
     4381 gatgagatca tcgagcaaat aagcgaattc tccaaaagag tgatcctcgc cgacgctaac
     4441 ctcgataagg tgctttctgc ttacaataag cacagggata agcccatcag ggagcaggca
     4501 gaaaacatta tccacttgtt tactctgacc aacttgggcg cgcctgcagc cttcaagtac
     4561 ttcgacacta ccatagacag aaagcggtac acctctacaa aggaggtcct ggacgccaca
     4621 ctgattcatc agtcaattac ggggctctat gaaacaagaa tcgacctctc tcagctcggt
     4681 ggagactaac tcgagtaagg atctccaggc atcaaataaa acgaaaggct cagtcgaaag
     4741 actgggcctt tcgttttatc tgttgtttgt cggtgaacgc tctctactag agtcacactg
     4801 gctcaccttc gggtgggcct ttctgcgttt atacctagag cgcccggaag agagtcaatt
     4861 cagggtggtg aatctgcagt ttacggctag ctcagcccta ggtattatgc tagcgaattc
     4921 attaaagagg agaaaggtac catggggccc gcttctaact ttactcagtt cgttctcgtc
     4981 gacaatggcg gaactggcga cgtgactgtc gccccaagca acttcgctaa cgggatcgct
     5041 gaatggatca gctctaactc gcgttcacag gcttacaaag taacctgtag cgttcgtcag
     5101 agctctgcgc agaatcgcaa atacaccatc aaagtcgagg tgcctaaagg cgcctggcgt
     5161 tcgtacttaa atatggaact aaccattcca attttcgcca cgaattccga ctgcgagctt
     5221 attgttaagg caatgcaagg tctcctaaaa gatggaaacc cgattccctc agcaatcgca
     5281 gcaaactccg gcatctacgg tggcggaggt agcatgtccc atcagaaaat tattcaggat
     5341 cttatcgcat ggattgacga gcatattgac cagccgctta acattgatgt agtcgcaaaa
     5401 aaatcaggct attcaaagtg gtacttgcaa cgaatgttcc gcacggtgac gcatcagacg
     5461 cttggcgatt acattcgcca acgccgcctg ttactggccg ccgttgagtt gcgcaccacc
     5521 gagcgtccga tttttgatat cgcaatggac ctgggttatg tctcgcagca gaccttctcc
     5581 cgcgttttcg cgcggcagtt tgatcgcact cccgcggatt atcgccaccg cctgtaagcg
     5641 gccgccacgc aaaaaacccc gcttcggcgg ggttttttcg ccctagggat atattccgct
     5701 tcctcgctca ctgactcgct acgctcggtc gttcgactgc ggcgagcgga aatggcttac
     5761 gaacggggcg gagatttcct ggaagatgcc aggaagatac ttaacaggga agtgagaggg
     5821 ccgcggcaaa gccgtttttc cataggctcc gcccccctga caagcatcac gaaatctgac
     5881 gctcaaatca gtggtggcga aacccgacag gactataaag ataccaggcg tttccccctg
     5941 gcggctccct cgtgcgctct cctgttcctg cctttcggtt taccggtgtc attccgctgt
     6001 tatggccgcg tttgtctcat tccacgcctg acactcagtt ccgggtaggc agttcgctcc
     6061 aagctggact gtatgcacga accccccgtt cagtccgacc gctgcgcctt atccggtaac
     6121 tatcgtcttg agtccaaccc ggaaagacat gcaaaagcac cactggcagc agccactggt
     6181 aattgattta gaggagttag tcttgaagtc atgcgccggt taaggctaaa ctgaaaggac
     6241 aagttttggt gactgcgctc ctccaagcca gttacctcgg ttcaaagagt tggtagctca
     6301 gagaaccttc gaaaaaccgc cctgcaaggc ggttttttcg ttttcagagc aagagattac
     6361 gcgcagacca aaacgatctc aagaagatca tcttattaat cagataaaat atttctagat
     6421 ttcagtgcaa tttatctctt caaatgtagc acctgaagtc agccccatac gatataagtt
     6481 gttactagat tgacagctag ctcagtccta ggtataatac tagtttgtgt ccagaacgct
     6541 ccgtgtttta gagctagaaa tagcaagtta aaataaggct agtccgttat caacttgaaa
     6601 aagtggcaca tgaggatcac ccatgtgctt tttttgaagc ttgggcccga acaaaaactc
     6661 atctcagaag aggatctgaa tagcgccgtc gaccatcatc atcatcatca ttgagtttaa
     6721 acggtctcca gcttggctgt tttggcggat gagagaagat tttcagcctg atacagatta
     6781 aatcagaacg cagaagcggt ctgataaaac agaatttgcc tggcggcagt agcgcggtgg
     6841 tcccacctga ccccatgccg aactcagaag tgaaacgccg tagcgccgat ggtagtgtgg
     6901 ggtctcccca tgcgagagta gggaactgcc aggcatcaaa taaaacgaaa ggctcagtcg
     6961 aaagactggg cctttcgttt tatctgttgt ttgtcggtga actggatcct tactcgagtc
     7021 tagactgcag gcttcctcgc tcactgactc gctgcgctcg gtcgttcggc tgcggcgagc
     7081 ggtatcagct cactcaaagg cggtaatacg gttatccaca gaatcagggg ataacgcagg
     7141 aaagaacatg tgagcaaaag gccagcaaaa ggccaggaac cgtaaaaaac tagtgcttgg
     7201 attctcacca ataaaaaacg cccggcggca accgagcgtt ctgaacaaat ccagatggag
     7261 ttctgaggtc attactggat ctatcaacag gagtccaagc gagctcgata tcaaattacg
     7321 ccccgccctg ccactcatcg cagtactgtt gtaattcatt aagcattctg ccgacatgga
     7381 agccatcaca aacggcatga tgaacctgaa tcgccagcgg catcagcacc ttgtcgcctt
     7441 gcgtataata tttgcccatg gtgaaaacgg gggcgaagaa gttgtccata ttggccacgt
     7501 ttaaatcaaa actggtgaaa ctcacccagg gattggctga gacgaaaaac atattctcaa
     7561 taaacccttt agggaaatag gccaggtttt caccgtaaca cgccacatct tgcgaatata
     7621 tgtgtagaaa ctgccggaaa tcgtcgtggt attcactcca gagcgatgaa aacgtttcag
     7681 tttgctcatg gaaaacggtg taacaagggt gaacactatc ccatatcacc agctcaccgt
     7741 ctttcattgc catacgaaat tccggatgag cattcatcag gcgggcaaga atgtgaataa
     7801 aggccggata aaacttgtgc ttatttttct ttacggtctt taaaaaggcc gtaatatcca
     7861 gctgaacggt ctggttatag gtacattgag caactgactg aaatgcctca aaatgttctt
     7921 tacgatgcca ttgggatata tcaacggtgg tatatccagt gatttttttc tccattttag
     7981 cttccttagc tcctgaaaat ctcgataact caaaaaatac gcccggtagt gatcttattt
     8041 cattatggtg aaagttggaa cctcttacgt gcc
//
