[The description below was written by a language model from this plasmid's Addgene catalogue record and the feature table of its GenBank file.]
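Description:
pCD565 is an 8,073 bp bacterial expression plasmid that carries all three components of a CRISPR activation (CRISPRa) system for E. coli on one p15A-origin backbone. It is selected through a chloramphenicol acetyltransferase gene driven by its native cat promoter. The p15A origin is compatible with ColE1-type plasmids, so the construct can coexist with a separate reporter or target plasmid. The catalogue lists it as high copy, whereas the feature annotation describes p15A as a medium-copy origin.

The largest element is the dxCas9(3.7) coding sequence, a catalytically dead, laboratory-evolved Streptococcus pyogenes Cas9 variant with broadened PAM compatibility. It is followed by rrnB T1 and T7Te terminators, and a native S. pyogenes tracrRNA annotation lies upstream on the opposite strand. The promoter driving dxCas9 is not annotated. The activator, MCP-SoxS, fuses the MS2 coat protein to the E. coli transcription factor SoxS carrying R93A and S101A substitutions. This fusion has no CDS feature of its own in the table, but a strong ribosome binding site downstream of the dxCas9 terminators, ahead of an unannotated stretch, probably marks its location. The J306 scaffold RNA is expressed from the constitutive J23119(SpeI) promoter and includes an MS2 stem loop. That hairpin recruits MCP-SoxS to the DNA site bound by dxCas9, which activates transcription from a nearby promoter. The Myc, 6xHis and pBAD reverse annotations downstream of the scRNA look like leftover vector sequence ahead of the rrnB T1 and lambda t0 terminators.

The associated study examined the strict target-site requirements of bacterial CRISPRa. In that context, the relaxed PAM preference of dxCas9(3.7) would be expected to widen the range of positions that can be targeted.
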