Addgene plasmid #153027: pCD565
Purpose: dxCas9(3.7), MCP-SoxS(R93A/S101A), J306 scRNA
Depositing lab: Jesse Zalatan. Depositing organization: University of Washington. Publication: Effective CRISPRa-mediated control of gene expression in bacteria must overcome strict target site requirements. Fontana J, Dong C, Kiattisewee C, Chavali VP, Tickman BI, Carothers JM, Zalatan JG. Nat Commun. 2020 Apr 1;11(1):1618. doi: 10.1038/s41467-020-15454-y. PubMed 32238808.
Backbone
  Vector backbone: p15A vector
  Vector type: Bacterial Expression, CRISPR
Growth in bacteria
  Bacterial resistance: Chloramphenicol, 25 μg/mL
  Growth temperature: 37°C
  Growth strain: DH5alpha
  Copy number: High Copy
Gene/Insert
  Gene/Insert name: dxCas9(3.7), MCP-SoxS(R93A/S101A), J306 scRNA
  Species: Evolved (dxCas9(3.7)), MS2 (MCP), E. coli (SoxS), synthetic (J306 scRNA)
  Mutation: SoxS has R93A and S101A mutations
Resource information
  A portion of this plasmid was derived from a plasmid made by: dxCas9(3.7) was a gift from David Liu
Terms and licenses: Academic/Nonprofit Terms; Industry Terms: Not Available to Industry
How to cite: pCD565 was a gift from Jesse Zalatan (Addgene plasmid # 153027 ; http://n2t.net/addgene:153027 ; RRID:Addgene_153027)
